>Addgene plasmid #247076 | pGRNA2I_LacZB1 | addgene full sequence | sequence record 491672 | Addgene NGS Result
TGGCGAATGGG
[124 nt withheld, positions 12-135]
C
[91 nt withheld, positions 137-227]
A
[49 nt withheld, positions 229-277]
CCTTTGACGTTGGAGTCCACGTTCTTT
[37 nt withheld, positions 305-341]
ACCCTATCTCGGTCTATTCTTTTGATTTATAAGGGATTTTGCCGATTTCGGCCTATTGGTTAAAAAATGA
GCTGATTTAACAAAAATTTAACGCGAATTTTAACAAAATATTAACGCTTACAATTTAGGTGGCACTTTTC
GGGGAAATGTGCGCGGAACCCCTATTTGTTTATTTTTCTAAATACATTCAAATATGTATCCGCTCATGAA
TTAATTCTTAGAAAAACTCATCGAGCATCAAATGAAACTGCAATTTATTCATATCAGGATTATCAATACC
ATATTTTTGAAAAAGCCGTTTCTGTAATGAAGGAGAAAACTCACCGAGGCAGTTCCATAGGATGGCAAGA
TCCTGGTATCGGTCTGCGATTCCGACTCGTCCAACATCAATACAACCTATTAATTTCCCCTCGTCAAAAA
TAAGGTTATCAAGTGAGAAATCACCATGAGTGACGACTGAATCCGGTGAGAATGGCAAAAGTTTATGCAT
TTCTTTCCAGACTTGTTCAACAGGCCAGCCATTACGCTCGTCATCAAAATCACTCGCATCAACCAAACCG
TTATTCATTCGTGATTGCGCCTGAGCGAGACGAAATACGCGATCGCTGTTAAAAGGACAATTACAAACAG
GAATCGAATGCAACCGGCGCAGGAACACTGCCAGCGCATCAACAATATTTTCACCTGAATCAGGATATTC
TTCTAATACCTGGAATGCTGTTTTCCCGGGGATCGCAGTGGTGAGTAACCATGCATCATCAGGAGTACGG
ATAAAATGCTTGATGGTCGGAAGAGGCATAAATTCCGTCAGCCAGTTTAGTCTGACCATCTCATCTGTAA
CATCATTGGCAACGCTACCTTTGCCATGTTTCAGAAACAACTCTGGCGCATCGGGCTTCCCATACAATCG
ATAGATTGTCGCACCTGATTGCCCGACATTATCGCGAGCCCATTTATACCCATATAAATCAGCATCCATG
TTGGAATTTAATCGCGGCCTAGAGCAAGACGTTTCCCGTTGAATATGGCTCATAACACCCCTTGTATTAC
TGTTTATGTAAGCAGACAGTTTTATTGTTCATGACCAAAATCCCTTAACGTGAGTTTTCGTTCCACTGAG
CGTCAGACCCCGTAGAAAAGATCAAAGGATCTTCTTGAGATCCTTTTTTTCTGCGCGTAATCTGCTGCTT
GCAAACAAAAAAACCACCGCTACCAGCGGTGGTTTGTTTGCCGGATCAAGAGCTACCAACTCTTTTTCCG
AAGGTAACTGGCTTCAGCAGAGCGCAGATACCAAATACTGTCCTTCTAGTGTAGCCGTAGTTAGGCCACC
ACTTCAAGAACTCTGTAGCACCGCCTACATACCTCGCTCTGCTAATCCTGTTACCAGTGGCTGCTGCCAG
TGGCGATAAGTCGTGTCTTACCGGGTTGGACTCAAGACGATAGTTACCGGATAAGGCGCAGCGGTCGGGC
TGAACGGGGGGTTCGTGCACACAGCCCAGCTTGGAGCGAACGACCTACACCGAACTGAGATACCTACAGC
GTGAGCTATGAGAAAGCGCCACGCTTCCCGAAGGGAGAAAGGCGGACAGGTATCCGGTAAGCGGCAGGGT
CGGAACAGGAGAGCGCACGAGGGAGCTTCCAGGGGGAAACGCCTGGTATCTTTATAGTCCTGTCGGGTTT
CGCCACCTCTGACTTGAGCGTCGATTTTTGTGATGCTCGTCAGGGGGGCGGAGCCTATGGAAAAACGCCA
GCAACGCGGCCTTTTTACGGTTCCTGGCCTTTTGCTGGCCTTTTGCTCACATGTTCTTTCCTGCGTTATC
CCCTGATTCTGTGGATAACCGTATTACCGCCTTTGAGTGAGCTGATACCGCTCGCCGCAGCCGAACGACC
GAGCGCAGCGAGTCAGTGAGCGAGGAAGCGGAAGAGCGCCTGATGCGGTATTTTCTCCTTACGCATCTGT
GCGGTATTTCACACCGCAATGGTGCACTCTCAGTACAATCTGCTCTGATGCCGCATAGTTAAGCCAGTAT
ACACTCCGCTATCGCTACGTGACTGGGTCATGGCTGCGCCCCGACACCCGCCAACACCCGCTGACACGCC
CTGACGGGCTTGTCTGCTCCCGGCATCCGCTTACAGACAAGCTGTGACCGTCTCCGGGAGCTGCATGTGT
CAGAGGTTTTCACCGTCATCACCGAAACGCGCGAGGCAGCTGCGGTAAAGCTCATCAGCGTGGTCGTGAA
GCGATTCACAGATGTCTGCCTGTTCATCCGCGTCCAGCTCGTTGAGTTTCCCCAGAAGCGTTAATGTCTG
GCTTCTGATAAAGCGGGCCATGTTAAGGGCGGTTTTTTCCTGTTTGGTCACTGATGCCTCCGTGTAAGGG
GGATTTCTGTTCATGGGGGTAATGATACCGATGAAACGAGAGAGGATGCTCACGATACGGGTTACTGATG
ATGAACATGCCCGGTTACTGGAACGTTGTGAGGGTAAACAACTGGCGGTATGGATGCGGCGGGACCAGAG
AAAAATCACTCAGGGTCAATGCCAGCGCTTCGTTAATACAGATGTAGGTGTTCCACAGGGTAGCCAGCAG
CATCCTGCGATGCAGATCCGGAACATAATGGTGCAGGGCGCTGACTTCCGCGTTTCCAGACTTTACGAAA
CACGGAAACCGAAGACCATTCATGTTGTTGCTCAGGTCGCAGACGTTTTGCAGCAGCAGTCGCTTCACGT
TCGCTCGCGTATCGGTGATTCATTCTGCTAACCAGTAAGGCAACCCCGCCAGCCTAGCCGGATCCTCAAC
GACAGGAGCACGATCATGCGCACCCGTGGGGCCGCCATGCCGGCGATAATGGCCTGCTTCTCGCCGAAAC
GTTTGGTGGCGGGACCAGTGACGAAGGCTTGAGCGAGGGCGTGCAAGATTCCGAATACCGCAAGCGACAG
GCCGATCATCGTCGCGCTCCAGCGAAAGCGGTCCTCGCCGAAAATGACCCAGAGCGCTGCCGGCACCTGT
CCTACGAGTTGCATGATAAAGAAGACAGTCATAAGTGCGGCGACGATAGTCATGCCCCGCGCCCACCGGA
AGGAGCTGACTGGGTTGAAGGCTCTCAAGGGCATCGGTCGAGATCCCGGTGCCTAATGAGTGAGCTAACT
TACATTAATTGCGTTGCGCGTCAAATGGACGAAGCAGGGATTCTGCAAACCCTATGCTACTCCGTCAAGC
CGTCAATTGTCTGATTCGTTACCAATTATGACAACTTGACGGCTACATCATTCACTTTTTCTTCACAACC
GGCACGGAACTCGCTCGGGCTGGCCCCGGTGCATTTTTTAAATACCCGCGAGAAATAGAGTTGATCGTCA
AAACCAACATTGCGACCGACGGTGGCGATAGGCATCCGGGTGGTGCTCAAAAGCAGCTTCGCCTGGCTGA
TACGTTGGTCCTCGCGCCAGCTTAAGACGCTAATCCCTAACTGCTGGCGGAAAAGATGTGACAGACGCGA
CGGCGACAAGCAAACATGCTGTGCGACGCTGGCGATATCAAAATTGCTGTCTGCCAGGTGATCGCTGATG
TACTGACAAGCCTCGCGTACCCGATTATCCATCGGTGGATGGAGCGACTCGTTAATCGCTTCCATGCGCC
GCAGTAACAATTGCTCAAGCAGATTTATCGCCAGCAGCTCCGAATAGCGCCCTTCCCCTTGCCCGGCGTT
AATGATTTGCCCAAACAGGTCGCTGAAATGCGGCTGGTGCGCTTCATCCGGGCGAAAGAACCCCGTATTG
GCAAATATTGACGGCCAGTTAAGCCATTCATGCCAGTAGGCGCGCGGACGAAAGTAAACCCACTGGTGAT
ACCATTCGCGAGCCTCCGGATGACGACCGTAGTGATGAATCTCTCCTGGCGGGAACAGCAAAATATCACC
CGGTCGGCAAACAAATTCTCGTCCCTGATTTTTCACCACCCCCTGACCGCGAATGGTGAGATTGAGAATA
TAACCTTTCATTCCCAGCGGTCGGTCGATAAAAAAATCGAGATAACCGTTGGCCTCAATCGGCGTTAAAC
CCGCCACCAGATGGGCATTAAACGAGTATCCCGGCAGCAGGGGATCATTTTGCGCTTCAGCCATACTTTT
CATACTCCCGCCATTCAGAGAAGAAACCAATTGTCCATATTGCATCAGACATTGCCGTCACTGCGTCTTT
TACTGGCTCTTCTCGCTAACCAAACCGGTAACCCCGCTTATTAAAAGCATTCTGTAACAAAGCGGGACCA
AAGCCATGACAAAAACGCGTAACAAAAGTGTCTATAATCACGGCAGAAAAGTCCACATTGATTATTTGCA
CGGCGTCACACTTTGCTATGCCATAGCATTTTTATCCATAAGATTAGCGGATCCTACCTGACGCTTTTTA
TCGCAACTCTCTACTGTTTCTCCATATAAACCGGCGGCGGAGCCGACACCACGGCCACCGATATTATTTG
CCCGATGTACGCGCGCGTGGATGAAGACCAGCCCTTCCCGGCTGTGCCGAAATGGTCCATCAAAAAATGA
GTTCCCCGCGCCAGCGGGGTAGAGGGACAAACTCAAGGTCATTCGCAAGAGTGGCCTTTATGATTGACCT
TCTTAAGAGCTGTCACCGGATGTGCTTTCCGGTCTGATGAGTCCGTGAGGACGAAACAGCCTCTACAAAT
AACCGATCCGCATTATTGCACCGTTTTAGAGCTAGAAATAGCAAGTTAAAATAAGGCTAGTCCGTTATCA
ACTTGAAAAAGTGGCACCGATCGGTGACAGATAAAAAAAATCCTTAGCTTTCGCTAAGGATGATTTCTAG
TAGGGAACTGCCAGGCATCAAATAAAACGAAAGGCTCAGTCGAAAGACTGGGCCTTTCGTTTTATCTGTT
GTTTGTCGGTGAACGCTCTCCTGAGTAGGACAAATCCGCCGGGAGCGGATTTGAACGTTGCGAAGCAACG
GCCCGGAGGGTGGCGGGCAGGACGCCCGCCATAAACTGCCAGGCATCAAATTAAGCAGAAGGCCATCCTG
ACGGATGGCCTTTTTGCGTTTCTACAAACTCGCTAACAAAGCCGAAAGGAAGCTGAGTTGGCTGCTGCCA
CCGCTGAGCAATAACTAGCATAACCCCTTGGGGCCTCTAAACGGGTCTTGAGGGGTTTTTTGCTGAAAGG
AGGAACTATATCCGGAT
Features (pLannotate 1.2.2; 19 found; start..end, strand, type, name):
     12..440     +  rep_origin     f1 ori (sequence partly withheld): f1 bacteriophage origin of replication; arrow indicates direction of (+) strand synthesis
    493..550     +  promoter       AmpR promoter (fragment): bla
    559..1374    -  CDS            KanR: aminoglycoside phosphotransferase; aph(3')-Ia; confers resistance to kanamycin in bacteria or G418 (Geneticin®) in eukaryotes
   1496..2084    +  rep_origin     ori: high-copy-number ColE1/pMB1/pBR322/pUC origin of replication
   2270..2409    -  misc_feature   bom: basis of mobility region from pBR322
   2511..2702    -  CDS            rop: Rop protein, which maintains plasmids at low copy number; rop
   2719..3099    +  CDS            YPB1_ECOLX: Protein predicted: Swiss-Prot protein existence level 4. From Escherichia coli.
   3171..3462    -  CDS            TcR (fragment): tetracycline efflux protein; tet; confers resistance to tetracycline
   3477..3498    -  protein_bind   CAP binding site: CAP binding activates transcription in the presence of cAMP. E. coli catabolite activator protein
   3587..4465    -  CDS            araC: L-arabinose regulatory protein; araC
   4492..4776    +  promoter       araBAD promoter: araBAD; promoter of the L-arabinose operon of E. coli; the araC regulatory gene is transcribed in the opposite direction (Guzman et al., 1995)
   4784..4890    +  CDS            lacZ (fragment): β-galactosidase; lacZ
   4971..5020    +  misc_RNA       sTRSV HHRz: hammerhead ribozyme from the tobacco ringspot virus satellite RNA (Khvorova et al., 2003)
   5054..5121    +  misc_RNA       gRNA scaffold (fragment): guide RNA scaffold for the Streptococcus pyogenes CRISPR/Cas9 system
   5129..5168    -  terminator     bacterial terminator (fragment): putative bacterial transcription terminator
   5190..5276    +  terminator     rrnB T1 terminator: Escherichia coli rrnB; transcription terminator T1 from the E. coli rrnB gene
   5368..5395    +  terminator     rrnB T2 terminator: transcription terminator T2 from the E. coli rrnB gene
   5413..5458    +  CDS            SET1 (fragment): solubility-enhancement tag derived from T7 phage gene 10B
   5466..5513    +  terminator     T7 terminator: transcription terminator for bacteriophage T7 RNA polymerase
