[The description below was written by a language model from this plasmid's Addgene catalogue record and pLannotate feature annotations shown in this document.]
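Description:
pGRNA2I_LacZB1 is a bacterial CRISPR guide-expression plasmid built on a pET28b backbone. It produces a crRNA for the Escherichia coli K-12 type I-E CRISPR-Cas system under L-arabinose control. It is propagated in E. coli under kanamycin selection (aph(3')-Ia). It replicates from a ColE1/pMB1-type origin accompanied by the bom region and the rop gene, and the catalogue lists it as high copy. An f1 phage origin and remnants of earlier backbone elements, including a tetracycline-resistance fragment, a short T7 gene 10-derived tag fragment and the T7 terminator, are also annotated.

The payload is an araC–araBAD cassette. The divergently transcribed araC regulator represses the araBAD promoter until arabinose is supplied, so crRNA transcription is inducible. Immediately downstream of the promoter the annotation software calls a roughly 107-nt "lacZ fragment". This matches the catalogue description of a 105-nt spacer targeting the LacZ B1 site, so it is best read as the targeting spacer rather than a coding segment. The type I-E repeat sequences that would flank it are not annotated.

Further downstream the table also lists an sTRSV hammerhead ribozyme and a partial Streptococcus pyogenes Cas9 gRNA scaffold, followed by a partial bacterial terminator on the opposite strand and the rrnB T1 and T2 terminators. The record does not explain the role of the ribozyme and Cas9 scaffold elements. No cas genes are present, so the Cascade components must be supplied separately. The associated work concerns continuous targeted hypermutation with a tunable mutation window, which suggests that the unusually long spacer directs the system to the lacZ locus for that purpose.
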