Addgene plasmid #247076: pGRNA2I_LacZB1
Purpose: L-arabinose inducible crRNA of type I-E CRISPR cas (Escherichia coli K-12). encoding 105 nt spacer which targets Ecoli LacZ B1 site
Depositing lab: Seokhee Kim. Depositing organization: Seoul National University. Publication: Continuous targeted hypermutation with a tunable mutation window. Lee C, Kim S. Nat Commun. 2025 Nov 25. doi: 10.1038/s41467-025-66736-2. PubMed 41290661.
Backbone
  Vector backbone: pET28b
  Vector type: Bacterial Expression, CRISPR
Growth in bacteria
  Bacterial resistance: Kanamycin, 50 μg/mL
  Growth temperature: 37°C
  Growth strain: DH5alpha
  Copy number: High Copy
Gene/Insert
  Gene/Insert name: type I-E CRISPR cas crRNA
Terms and licenses: Academic/Nonprofit Terms; Industry Terms: Not Available to Industry
How to cite: pGRNA2I_LacZB1 was a gift from Seokhee Kim (Addgene plasmid # 247076 ; http://n2t.net/addgene:247076 ; RRID:Addgene_247076)
